>Addgene plasmid #160275 | 50 pLIB_STREP | addgene full sequence | sequence record 318558 | Addgene NGS Result
TTGAGATCCTTTTTTTCTGCGCGTAATCTGCTGCTTGCAAACAAAAAAACCACCGCTACCAGCGGTGGTT
TGTTTGCCGGATCAAGAGCTACCAACTCTTTTTCCGAAGGTAACTGGCTTCAGCAGAGCGCAGATACCAA
ATACTATTCTTCTAGTGTAGCCGTAGTTAGGCCACCACTTCAAGAACTCTGTAGCACCGCCTACATACCT
CGCTCTGCTAATCCTGTTACCAGTGGCTGCTGCCAGTGGCGATAAGTCGTGTCTTACCGGGTTGGACTCA
AGACGATAGTTACCGGATAAGGCGCAGCGGTCGGGCTGAACGGGGGGTTCGTGCACACAGCCCAGCTTGG
AGCGAACGACCTACACCGAACTGAGATACCTACAGCGTGAGCTATGAGAAAGCGCCACGCTTCCCGAAGG
GAGAAAGGCGGACAGGTATCCGGTAAGCGGCAGGGTCGGAACAGGAGAGCGCACGAGGGAGCTTCCAGGG
GGAAACGCCTGGTATCTTTATAGTCCTGTCGGGTTTCGCCACCTCTGACTTGAGCGTCGATTTTTGTGAT
GCTCGTCAGGGGGGCGGAGCCTATGGAAAAACGCCAGCAACGCGGCCTTTTTACGGTTCCTGGCCTTTTG
CTGGCCTTTTGCTCACATGTTCTTTCCTGCGTTATCCCCTGATTCTGTGGATAACCGTATTACCGCCTTT
GAGTGAGCTGATACCGCTCGCCGCAGCCGAACGACCGAGCGCAGCGAGTCAGTGAGCGAGGAAGCGGAAG
AGCGCCTGATGCGGTATTTTCTCCTTACGCATCTGTGCGGTATTTCACACCGCATAGACCAGCCGCGTAA
CCTGGCAAAATCGGTTACGGTTGAGTAATAAATGGATGCCCTGCGTAAGCGGGTGTGGGCGGACAATAAA
GTCTTAAACTGAACAAAATAGATCTAAACTATGACAATAAAGTCTTAAACTAGACAGAATAGTTGTAAAC
TGAAATCAGTCCAGTTATGCTGTGAAAAAGCATACTGGACTTTTGTTATGGCTAAAGCAAACTCTTCATT
TTCTGAAGTGCAAATTGCCCGTCGTATTAAAGAGGGGCGTGGCCAAGGGCATGGTAAAGACTATATTCGC
GGCGTTGTGACAATTTACCGAACAACTCCGCGGCCGGGAAGCCGATCTCGGCTTGAACGAATTGTTAGGT
GGCGGTACTTGGGTCGATATCAAAGTGCATCACTTCTTCCCGTATGCCCAACTTTGTATAGAGAGCCACT
GCGGGATCGTCACCGTAATCTGCTTGCACGTAGATCACATAAGCACCAAGCGCGTTGGCCTCATGCTTGA
GGAGATTGATGAGCGCGGTGGCAATGCCCTGCCTCCGGTGCTCGCCGGAGACTGCGAGATCATAGATATA
GATCTCACTACGCGGCTGCTCAAACTTGGGCAGAACGTAAGCCGCGAGAGCGCCAACAACCGCTTCTTGG
TCGAAGGCAGCAAGCGCGATGAATGTCTTACTACGGAGCAAGTTCCCGAGGTAATCGGAGTCCGGCTGAT
GTTGGGAGTAGGTGGCTACGTCTCCGAACTCACGACCGAAAAGATCAAGAGCAGCCCGCATGGATTTGAC
TTGGTCAGGGCCGAGCCTACATGTGCGAATGATGCCCATACTTGAGCCACCTAACTTTGTTTTAGGGCGA
CTGCCCTGCTGCGTAACATCGTTGCTGCTGCGTAACATCGTTGCTGCTCCATAACATCAAACATCGACCC
ACGGCGTAACGCGCTTGCTGCTTGGATGCCCGAGGCATAGACTGTACAAAAAAACAGTCATAACAAGCCA
TGAAAACCGCCACTGCGCCGTTACCACCGCTGCGTTCGGTCAAGGTTCTGGACCAGTTGCGTGAGCGCAT
ACGCTACTTGCATTACAGTTTACGAACCGAACAGGCTTATGTCAACTGGGTTTGTGCCTTCATCCGTTTC
CACGGTGTGCGTCACCCGGCAACCTTGGGCAGCAGCGAAGTCGAGGCATTTCTGTCCTGGCTGGCGAACG
AGCGCAAGGTTTCGGTCTCCACGCATCGTCAGGCATTGGCGGCCTTGCTGTTCTTCTACGGCAAGGTGCT
GTGCACGGATCTGCCCTTGCTTCAGGAGATCGGTAGACCTCGGCCGTCGCGGCGCTTGCCGGTGGTGCTG
ACCCCGGATGAAGTGGTTCGCATCCTCGGTTTTCTGGAAGGCGAGCATCGTTTGTTCGCCCAGGACTCTA
GCTATAGTTCTAGTGGTTGGCTACAGCTTTGTTTGTACTATCAACAGGTTGAACTGCTGATCAACAGATC
CTCTACGCGGCCGCGGTACCATAACTTCGTATAGCATACATTATACGAAGTTATCTGGTTTTACTAGTAT
CGATTCGCGACCTACTCCGGAATATTAATAGATCATGGAGATAATTAAAATGATAACCATCTCGCAAATA
AATAAGTATTTTACTGTTTTCGTAACAGTTTTGTAATAAAAAAACCTATAAATATTCCGGATTATTCATA
CCGTCCCACCATCGGGCGCGGATCTAATGGGCAGCAGCGCCAGCGCTTGGAGCCACCCGCAGTTCGAGAA
AGGTGGAGGTTCCGGAGGTGGATCGGGAGGTTCGGCGTGGAGCCACCCGCAGTTCGAAAAAAGCAGCGGA
TCTCTGGAAGTTCTGTTCCAGGGGCCCGGATCCCGGTCCGACATATGAGCGCGCGGAATTCAAAGGCCTA
CGTCAGCTTGTCGAGAAGTACTAGAGGATCATAATCAGCCATACCACATTTGTAGAGGTTTTACTTGCTT
TAAAAAACCTCCCACACCTCCCCCTGAACCTGAAACATAAAATGAATGCAATTGTTGTTGTTAACTTGTT
TATTGCAGCTTATAATGGTTACAAATAAAGCAATAGCATCACAAATTTCACAAATAAAGCATTTTTTTCA
CTGCATTCTAGTTGTGGTTTGTCCAAACTCATCAATGTATCTTATCATGTCTGGATCTGATCACTGCTTG
AGCCTAGAAGATCCGGCTGCTAACAAAGCCCGAAAGGAAGCTGAGTTGGCTGCTGCCACCGCTGAGCAAT
AACTATCATAACCCCTAGGAGATCCGAACCAGATAAGTGAAATCTAGTTCCAAACTATTTTGTCATTTTT
AATTTTCGTATTAGCTTACGACGCTACACCCAGTTCCCATCTATTTTGTCACTCTTCCCTAAATAATCCT
TAAAAACTCCATTTCCACCCCTCCCAGTTCCCAACTATTTTGTCCGCCCACAGCGGGGCATTTTTCTTCC
TGTTATGTTTTTAATCAAACATCCTGCCAACTCCATGTGACAAACCGTCATCTTCGGCTACTTTTTCTCT
GTCACAGAATGAAAATTTTTCTGTCATCTCTTCGTTATTAATGTTTGTAATTGACTGAATATCAACGCTT
ATTTGCAGCCTGAATGGCGAATGGG
[124 nt withheld, positions 3456-3579]
C
[91 nt withheld, positions 3581-3671]
A
[49 nt withheld, positions 3673-3721]
CCTTTGACGTTGGAGTCCACGTTCTT
[37 nt withheld, positions 3748-3784]
ACCCTATCTCGGTCTATTCTTTTGATTTATAAGGGATTTTGCCGATTTCGGCCTATTGGTTAAAAAATGA
GCTGATTTAACAAAAATTTAACGCGAATTTTAACAAAATATTAACGCTTACAATTTAGGTGGCACTTTTC
GGGGAAATGTGCGCGGAACCCCTATTTGTTTATTTTTCTAAATACATTCAAATATGTATCCGCTCATGAG
ACAATAACCCTGATAAATGCTTCAATAATATTGAAAAAGGAAGAGTATGAGTATTCAACATTTCCGTGTC
GCCCTTATTCCCTTTTTTGCGGCATTTTGCCTTCCTGTTTTTGCTCACCCAGAAACGCTGGTGAAAGTAA
AAGATGCTGAAGATCAGTTGGGTGCACGAGTGGGTTACATCGAACTGGATCTCAACAGCGGTAAGATCCT
TGAGAGTTTTCGCCCCGAAGAACGTTTTCCAATGATGAGCACTTTTAAAGTTCTGCTATGTGGCGCGGTA
TTATCCCGTATTGACGCCGGGCAAGAGCAACTCGGTCGCCGCATACACTATTCTCAGAATGACTTGGTTG
AGTACTCACCAGTCACAGAAAAGCATCTTACGGATGGCATGACAGTAAGAGAATTATGCAGTGCTGCCAT
AACCATGAGTGATAACACTGCGGCCAACTTACTTCTGACAACGATCGGAGGACCGAAGGAGCTAACCGCT
TTTTTGCACAACATGGGGGATCATGTAACTCGCCTTGATCGTTGGGAACCGGAGCTGAATGAAGCCATAC
CAAACGACGAGCGTGACACCACGATGCCTGTAGCAATGGCAACAACGTTGCGCAAACTATTAACTGGCGA
ACTACTTACTCTAGCTTCCCGGCAACAATTAATAGACTGGATGGAGGCGGATAAAGTTGCAGGACCACTT
CTGCGCTCGGCCCTTCCGGCTGGCTGGTTTATTGCTGATAAATCTGGAGCCGGTGAGCGTGGGTCTCGCG
GTATCATTGCAGCACTGGGGCCAGATGGTAAGCCCTCCCGTATCGTAGTTATCTACACGACGGGGAGTCA
GGCAACTATGGATGAACGAAATAGACAGATCGCTGAGATAGGTGCCTCACTGATTAAGCATTGGTAACTG
TCAGACCAAGTTTACTCATATATACTTTAGATTGATTTAAAACTTCATTTTTAATTTAAAAGGATCTAGG
TGAAGATCCTTTTTGATAATCTCATGACCAAAATCCCTTAACGTGAGTTTTCGTTCCACTGAGCGTCAGA
CCCCGTAGAAAAGATCAAAGGATCTTC
Features (pLannotate 1.2.2; 18 found; start..end, strand, type, name):
      1..589     +  rep_origin     ori: high-copy-number ColE1/pMB1/pBR322/pUC origin of replication
    775..826     -  misc_feature   bom (fragment): basis of mobility region from pBR322
    894..1118    -  mobile_element Tn7R: mini-Tn7 element (right end of the Tn7 transposon) Tn7
   1185..1718    -  CDS            GmR: gentamycin acetyltransferase; aacC1; confers resistance to gentamycin
   1907..1935    -  promoter       Pc promoter: intI1 (promoter lies within the coding sequence); class 1 integron promoter
   1913..2275    -  CDS            YPR2_ECOLX (fragment): Protein predicted: Swiss-Prot protein existence level 4. From Escherichia coli.
   2275..2302    -  rep_origin     R6K γ ori (fragment): γ replication origin from E. coli plasmid R6K; requires the R6K initiator protein pi for replication
   2331..2364    +  protein_bind   loxP: Cre-mediated recombination occurs in the 8-bp core sequence (GCATACAT). Cre recombinase
   2412..2503    +  promoter       polyhedrin promoter: polh from Autographa californica; promoter for the baculovirus polyhedrin gene
   2562..2647    +  CDS            Twin-Strep-tag (fragment): two Strep-Tag®II moieties connected by a linker for enhanced binding to Strep-Tactin®, an engineered form of streptavidin (Schmidt et al., 2013)
   2757..2840    +  CDS            large T antigen (fragment): large T antigen from SV40 (simian virus 40)
   2863..2997    +  polyA_signal   SV40 poly(A) signal: SV40 polyadenylation signal
   3026..3075    +  CDS            SET1 (fragment): solubility-enhancement tag derived from T7 phage gene 10B
   3107..3272    -  mobile_element Tn7L: mini-Tn7 element (left end of the Tn7 transposon) Tn7
   3435..3451    +  CDS            lacZα (fragment): LacZα fragment of β-galactosidase; lacZ fragment
   3456..3910    +  rep_origin     f1 ori (sequence partly withheld): f1 bacteriophage origin of replication; arrow indicates direction of (+) strand synthesis
   3936..4040    +  promoter       AmpR promoter: bla
   4041..4901    +  CDS            AmpR: β-lactamase; bla; confers resistance to ampicillin, carbenicillin, and related antibiotics
