[The description below was written by a language model from this plasmid's Addgene catalogue record and pLannotate feature annotations shown in this document.]
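Description:
50 pLIB_STREP is an empty insect-cell expression backbone from the InteBac vector suite. It is derived from pLIB and is used to produce recombinant proteins through the baculovirus system. The 5,071-nt plasmid replicates in standard E. coli strains from a high-copy ColE1/pUC-type origin and is selected with ampicillin through the AmpR (β-lactamase) cassette. An f1 origin is also present. The record states that the multiple cloning site was altered for full compatibility across the InteBac series, and that inserts are introduced by Gibson assembly.

The expression cassette is driven by the polyhedrin promoter of Autographa californica nucleopolyhedrovirus, a very late and very strong baculoviral promoter. It ends in an SV40 polyadenylation signal. Directly downstream of the promoter lies a Twin-Strep (2xStrepII) tag, which according to the catalogue entry is followed by a 3C protease cleavage site, although that site is not separately annotated in the feature table. A gene cloned in frame is therefore expressed with an N-terminal tag that allows Strep-Tactin affinity purification and can later be removed with 3C protease.

The cassette, together with a gentamicin resistance gene (aacC1, expressed from the integron Pc promoter), is flanked by the Tn7L and Tn7R ends. This arrangement allows Tn7 transposition into a bacmid in a suitable E. coli host, with gentamicin selecting for the transposed segment. A loxP site sits upstream of the polyhedrin promoter and could permit Cre-mediated fusion with other loxP-bearing plasmids, though the record does not describe this use. Several short annotated fragments (R6K γ ori, lacZα, SET1, large T antigen, bom) appear to be backbone remnants or partial matches rather than functional elements.
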