Addgene plasmid #160275: 50 pLIB_STREP
Purpose: (Empty Backbone) N-term 3C cleavable 2xStrepII tag for insect cell expression
Depositing lab: John Weir. Depositing organization: Friedrich Miescher Laboratory. Publication: InteBac - An integrated bacterial and baculovirus expression vector suite. Altmannova V, Blaha A, Astrinidis S, Reichle H, Weir JR. Protein Sci. 2020 Sep 21. doi: 10.1002/pro.3957. PubMed 32955754.
Backbone
  Vector backbone: pLIB
  Modifications to backbone: MCS altered for full compatibility within InteBac, N-terminal 3C-cleavable 2xStrepII tag added
  Vector type: Insect Expression
  Promoter: polyhydrin
  Selectable markers: Gentamicin
  Tag / fusion protein: 2xStrepII (N terminal on backbone)
Growth in bacteria
  Bacterial resistance: Ampicillin, 100 μg/mL
  Growth temperature: 37°C
  Growth strain: DH5alpha
  Copy number: High Copy
Gene/Insert
  Cloning method: Gibson Cloning
Terms and licenses: Academic/Nonprofit Terms; Industry Terms: Not Available to Industry
How to cite: 50 pLIB_STREP was a gift from John Weir (Addgene plasmid # 160275 ; http://n2t.net/addgene:160275 ; RRID:Addgene_160275)
